Addgene plasmid #165443: pAAV-CMV-mTurquoise2-NLS
Purpose: Expresses nuclear mTurquoise2 from CMV promoter
Depositing lab: Esteban Engel. Depositing organization: Princeton University. Publication: Novel tool to quantify with single-cell resolution the number of incoming AAV genomes co-expressed in the mouse nervous system. Maturana CJ, Verpeut JL, Kooshkbaghi M, Engel EA. Gene Ther. 2021 Jun 28. pii: 10.1038/s41434-021-00272-8. doi: 10.1038/s41434-021-00272-8. PubMed 34176926.
Backbone
  Vector backbone: pAAV-CMV-EGFP-NLS
  Backbone manufacturer: Esteban Engel lab
  Total vector size (bp): 5130
  Modifications to backbone: Replaced EGFP with mTurquoise2
  Vector type: Mammalian Expression, AAV
Growth in bacteria
  Bacterial resistance: Ampicillin, 100 μg/mL
  Growth temperature: 37°C
  Growth strain: NEB Stable
  Copy number: High Copy
Gene/Insert
  Gene/Insert name: mTurquoise2-NLS
  Insert size (bp): 813
  Promoter: CMV
  Tag / fusion protein: NLS (C terminal on insert)
  Cloning method: Restriction Enzyme; 5′ cloning site NheI (not destroyed); 3′ cloning site XhoI (not destroyed)
  Sequencing primers: 5′ ataGCTAGCATGGTGAGCAAGGGCGAGG; 3′ gttCTCGAGaCTTGTACAGCTCGTCCATGCC
Terms and licenses: Academic/Nonprofit Terms; Industry Terms: Not Available to Industry
How to cite: pAAV-CMV-mTurquoise2-NLS was a gift from Esteban Engel (Addgene plasmid # 165443 ; http://n2t.net/addgene:165443 ; RRID:Addgene_165443)
