[The description below was written by a language model from this plasmid's Addgene catalogue record and pLannotate feature annotations shown in this document.]
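Description:
pAAV-CMV-mTurquoise2-NLS is an AAV transfer plasmid that also works as a mammalian expression vector. It was derived from pAAV-CMV-EGFP-NLS by replacing EGFP with the cyan fluorescent protein mTurquoise2, cloned between NheI and XhoI sites that both remain intact. In bacteria it is maintained at high copy from a ColE1/pUC-type origin and selected with ampicillin through the β-lactamase gene and its own promoter. An f1 phage origin is also present in the backbone. The recommended recombination-deficient host strain reflects the tendency of AAV inverted terminal repeats to rearrange during propagation.

The expression cassette lies between two AAV2 ITRs, one of which is annotated only as a fragment spanning the sequence origin. These repeats are the cis elements needed for replication and packaging of the genome into recombinant AAV particles when rep, cap and helper functions are supplied in trans. Within the cassette, the human CMV immediate-early promoter drives mTurquoise2 carrying a C-terminal nuclear localization signal. The NLS is not annotated separately, but it would fall in the gap between the fluorescent protein coding sequence and the WPRE. The WPRE enhances transcript stability and expression, and an SV40 polyadenylation signal follows it. That signal and an adjacent large T antigen fragment are annotated on the reverse strand. Short lacI and lacZα fragments are backbone remnants.

The sequenced record is 4,822 nt, somewhat shorter than the 5,130 bp catalogue size, and the record does not explain the difference. Confining the cyan signal to nuclei makes individual cells easier to score. The associated work used this to quantify, at single-cell resolution, how many incoming AAV genomes are co-expressed in the mouse nervous system.
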