Features (pLannotate 1.2.2; 14 found; start..end, strand, type, name):
    191..394     +  promoter       CMV promoter: human cytomegalovirus (CMV) immediate early promoter
    423..1139    +  CDS            mTurquoise2: mTurquoise2 is a basic (constitutively fluorescent) cyan fluorescent protein published in 2012, derived from Aequorea victoria. It is reported to be a rapidly-maturing monomer with very low acid sensitivity.
   1260..1848    +  misc_feature   WPRE: woodchuck hepatitis virus posttranscriptional regulatory element
   1849..1868    +  misc_feature   MCS (fragment): pBluescript multiple cloning site
   1897..2018    -  polyA_signal   SV40 poly(A) signal: SV40 polyadenylation signal
   2041..2109    -  CDS            large T antigen (fragment): large T antigen from SV40 (simian virus 40)
   2180..2313    +  repeat_region  AAV2 ITR: inverted terminal repeat of adeno-associated virus serotype 2 inverted
   2307..2363    -  CDS            lacI (fragment): lac repressor; lacI; The lac repressor binds to the lac operator to inhibit transcription in E. coli. This inhibition can be relieved by adding lactose or isopropyl-β-D-thiogalactopyranoside (IPTG).
   2546..3134    -  rep_origin     ori: high-copy-number ColE1/pMB1/pBR322/pUC origin of replication
   3305..4165    -  CDS            AmpR: β-lactamase; bla; confers resistance to ampicillin, carbenicillin, and related antibiotics
   4166..4270    -  promoter       AmpR promoter: bla
   4323..4751    -  rep_origin     f1 ori (sequence partly withheld): f1 bacteriophage origin of replication; arrow indicates direction of (+) strand synthesis
   4756..3       -  CDS            lacZα (fragment) (across the origin): LacZα fragment of β-galactosidase; lacZ fragment
   4820..130     -  repeat_region  AAV2 ITR (fragment) (across the origin): inverted terminal repeat of adeno-associated virus serotype 2 inverted
>Addgene plasmid #165443 | pAAV-CMV-mTurquoise2-NLS | addgene full sequence | sequence record 330038 | Addgene NGS Result
CTGCGCGCTCGCTCGCTCACTGAGGCCGCCCGGGCAAAGCCCGGGCGTCGGGCGACCTTTGGTCGCCCGG
CCTCAGTGAGCGAGCGAGCGCGCAGAGAGGGAGTGGCCAACTCCATCACTAGGGGTTCCTTGTAGTTAAT
GATTAACCCGCCATGCTACTTATCTACGTAGCCATGCTCTAGGAAGATCTGTGATGCGGTTTTGGCAGTA
CATCAATGGGCGTGGATAGCGGTTTGACTCACGGGGATTTCCAAGTCTCCACCCCATTGACGTCAATGGG
AGTTTGTTTTGGCACCAAAATCAACGGGACTTTCCAAAATGTCGTAACAACTCCGCCCCATTGACGCAAA
TGGGCGGTAGGCGTGTACGGTGGGAGGTCTATATAAGCAGAGCTGGTTTAGTGAACCGTCAGATCCGCTA
GCATGGTGAGCAAGGGCGAGGAGCTGTTCACCGGGGTGGTGCCCATCCTGGTCGAGCTGGACGGCGACGT
AAACGGCCACAAGTTCAGCGTGTCCGGCGAGGGCGAGGGCGATGCCACCTACGGCAAGCTGACCCTGAAG
TTCATCTGCACCACCGGCAAGCTGCCCGTGCCCTGGCCCACCCTCGTGACCACCCTGTCCTGGGGCGTGC
AGTGCTTCGCCCGCTACCCCGACCACATGAAGCAGCACGACTTCTTCAAGTCCGCCATGCCCGAAGGCTA
CGTCCAGGAGCGCACCATCTTCTTCAAGGACGACGGCAACTACAAGACCCGCGCCGAGGTGAAGTTCGAG
GGCGACACCCTGGTGAACCGCATCGAGCTGAAGGGCATCGACTTCAAGGAGGACGGCAACATCCTGGGGC
ACAAGCTGGAGTACAACTACTTTAGCGACAACGTCTATATCACCGCCGACAAGCAGAAGAACGGCATCAA
GGCCAACTTCAAGATCCGCCACAACATCGAGGACGGCGGCGTGCAGCTCGCCGACCACTACCAGCAGAAC
ACCCCCATCGGCGACGGCCCCGTGCTGCTGCCCGACAACCACTACCTGAGCACCCAGTCCAAGCTGAGCA
AAGACCCCAACGAGAAGCGCGATCACATGGTCCTGCTGGAGTTCGTGACCGCCGCCGGGATCACTCTCGG
CATGGACGAGCTGTACAAGTCTCGAGCTGATCCTGCTGCCAAACGCGTTAAACTAGACCCTGCTGCCAAA
CGCGTTAAACTAGACCCTGCTGCCAAACGCGTTAAACTAGACTAAAGCGGCCGCGACAAGCTTATCGATA
ATCAACCTCTGGATTACAAAATTTGTGAAAGATTGACTGGTATTCTTAACTATGTTGCTCCTTTTACGCT
ATGTGGATACGCTGCTTTAATGCCTTTGTATCATGCTATTGCTTCCCGTATGGCTTTCATTTTCTCCTCC
TTGTATAAATCCTGGTTGCTGTCTCTTTATGAGGAGTTGTGGCCCGTTGTCAGGCAACGTGGCGTGGTGT
GCACTGTGTTTGCTGACGCAACCCCCACTGGTTGGGGCATTGCCACCACCTGTCAGCTCCTTTCCGGGAC
TTTCGCTTTCCCCCTCCCTATTGCCACGGCGGAACTCATCGCCGCCTGCCTTGCCCGCTGCTGGACAGGG
GCTCGGCTGTTGGGCACTGACAATTCCGTGGTGTTGTCGGGGAAATCATCGTCCTTTCCTTGGCTGCTCG
CCTGTGTTGCCACCTGGATTCTGCGCGGGACGTCCTTCTGCTACGTCCCTTCGGCCCTCAATCCAGCGGA
CCTTCCTTCCCGCGGCCTGCTGCCGGCTCTGCGGCCTCTTCCGCGTCTTCGCCTTCGCCCTCAGACGAGT
CGGATCTCCCTTTGGGCCGCCTCCCCGCATCGATACCGTCGACCTCGACCCGGGCGGCCGCTTCGAGCAG
ACATGATAAGATACATTGATGAGTTTGGACAAACCACAACTAGAATGCAGTGAAAAAAATGCTTTATTTG
TGAAATTTGTGATGCTATTGCTTTATTTGTAACCATTATAAGCTGCAATAAACAAGTTAACAACAACAAT
TGCATTCATTTTATGTTTCAGGTTCAGGGGGAGATGTGGGAGGTTTTTTAAAGCAAGTAAAACCTCTACA
AATGTGGTAAAATCGATAAGGATCTTCCTAGAGCATGGCTACGTAGATAAGTAGCATGGCGGGTTAATCA
TTAACTACAAGGAACCCCTAGTGATGGAGTTGGCCACTCCCTCTCTGCGCGCTCGCTCGCTCACTGAGGC
CGGGCGACCAAAGGTCGCCCGACGCCCGGGCTTTGCCCGGGCGGCCTCAGTGAGCGAGCGAGCGCGCAGC
TGCATTAATGAATCGGCCAACGCGCGGGGAGAGGCGGTTTGCGTATTGGGCGCTCTTCCGCTTCCTCGCT
CACTGACTCGCTGCGCTCGGTCGTTCGGCTGCGGCGAGCGGTATCAGCTCACTCAAAGGCGGTAATACGG
TTATCCACAGAATCAGGGGATAACGCAGGAAAGAACATGTGAGCAAAAGGCCAGCAAAAGGCCAGGAACC
GTAAAAAGGCCGCGTTGCTGGCGTTTTTCCATAGGCTCCGCCCCCCTGACGAGCATCACAAAAATCGACG
CTCAAGTCAGAGGTGGCGAAACCCGACAGGACTATAAAGATACCAGGCGTTTCCCCCTGGAAGCTCCCTC
GTGCGCTCTCCTGTTCCGACCCTGCCGCTTACCGGATACCTGTCCGCCTTTCTCCCTTCGGGAAGCGTGG
CGCTTTCTCATAGCTCACGCTGTAGGTATCTCAGTTCGGTGTAGGTCGTTCGCTCCAAGCTGGGCTGTGT
GCACGAACCCCCCGTTCAGCCCGACCGCTGCGCCTTATCCGGTAACTATCGTCTTGAGTCCAACCCGGTA
AGACACGACTTATCGCCACTGGCAGCAGCCACTGGTAACAGGATTAGCAGAGCGAGGTATGTAGGCGGTG
CTACAGAGTTCTTGAAGTGGTGGCCTAACTACGGCTACACTAGAAGAACAGTATTTGGTATCTGCGCTCT
GCTGAAGCCAGTTACCTTCGGAAAAAGAGTTGGTAGCTCTTGATCCGGCAAACAAACCACCGCTGGTAGC
GGTGGTTTTTTTGTTTGCAAGCAGCAGATTACGCGCAGAAAAAAAGGATCTCAAGAAGATCCTTTGATCT
TTTCTACGGGGTCTGACGCTCAGTGGAACGAAAACTCACGTTAAGGGATTTTGGTCATGAGATTATCAAA
AAGGATCTTCACCTAGATCCTTTTAAATTAAAAATGAAGTTTTAAATCAATCTAAAGTATATATGAGTAA
ACTTGGTCTGACAGTTACCAATGCTTAATCAGTGAGGCACCTATCTCAGCGATCTGTCTATTTCGTTCAT
CCATAGTTGCCTGACTCCCCGTCGTGTAGATAACTACGATACGGGAGGGCTTACCATCTGGCCCCAGTGC
TGCAATGATACCGCGAGACCCACGCTCACCGGCTCCAGATTTATCAGCAATAAACCAGCCAGCCGGAAGG
GCCGAGCGCAGAAGTGGTCCTGCAACTTTATCCGCCTCCATCCAGTCTATTAATTGTTGCCGGGAAGCTA
GAGTAAGTAGTTCGCCAGTTAATAGTTTGCGCAACGTTGTTGCCATTGCTACAGGCATCGTGGTGTCACG
CTCGTCGTTTGGTATGGCTTCATTCAGCTCCGGTTCCCAACGATCAAGGCGAGTTACATGATCCCCCATG
TTGTGCAAAAAAGCGGTTAGCTCCTTCGGTCCTCCGATCGTTGTCAGAAGTAAGTTGGCCGCAGTGTTAT
CACTCATGGTTATGGCAGCACTGCATAATTCTCTTACTGTCATGCCATCCGTAAGATGCTTTTCTGTGAC
TGGTGAGTACTCAACCAAGTCATTCTGAGAATAGTGTATGCGGCGACCGAGTTGCTCTTGCCCGGCGTCA
ATACGGGATAATACCGCGCCACATAGCAGAACTTTAAAAGTGCTCATCATTGGAAAACGTTCTTCGGGGC
GAAAACTCTCAAGGATCTTACCGCTGTTGAGATCCAGTTCGATGTAACCCACTCGTGCACCCAACTGATC
TTCAGCATCTTTTACTTTCACCAGCGTTTCTGGGTGAGCAAAAACAGGAAGGCAAAATGCCGCAAAAAAG
GGAATAAGGGCGACACGGAAATGTTGAATACTCATACTCTTCCTTTTTCAATATTATTGAAGCATTTATC
AGGGTTATTGTCTCATGAGCGGATACATATTTGAATGTATTTAGAAAAATAAACAAATAGGGGTTCCGCG
CACATTTCCCCGAAAAGTGCCACCTAAATTGTAAGCGTTAATATTTTGTTAAAATTCGCGTTAAATTTTT
GTTAAATCAGCTCATTTTTTAACCAATAGGCCGAAATCGGCAAAATCCCTTATAAATCAAAAGAATAGAC
CGAGATAGGGT
[37 nt withheld, positions 4422-4458]
AAAGAACGTGGACTCCAACGTCAAAGG
[49 nt withheld, positions 4486-4534]
T
[91 nt withheld, positions 4536-4626]
G
[124 nt withheld, positions 4628-4751]
CCCATTCGCCATTCAGGCTGCGCAACTGTTGGGAAGGGCGATCGGTGCGGGCCTCTTCGCTATTACGCCA
G
